Addgene plasmid #224738: pcDNA3.1-HA-GTSE1-S91, 262 ,331, 724A
Purpose: For expression of HA-tagged GTSE1 protein with S91, 262 ,331, 724A mutation
Depositing lab: Michele Pagano. Depositing organization: NYU Grossman School of Medicine. Publication: Stabilization of GTSE1 by cyclin D1-CDK4/6-mediated phosphorylation promotes cell proliferation: relevance in cancer prognosis. Garcia-Vazquez N, Gonzalez-Robles TJ, Lane E, Spasskaya D, Zhang Q, Kerzhnerman M, Jeong Y, Collu M, Simoneschi D, Ruggles KV, Rona G, Kaisari S, Pagano M. bioRxiv [Preprint]. 2025 Jan 23:2024.06.26.600797. doi: 10.1101/2024.06.26.600797. PubMed 38979260.
Backbone
  Vector backbone: pcDNA3.1
  Vector type: Mammalian Expression
Growth in bacteria
  Bacterial resistance: Ampicillin, 100 μg/mL
  Growth temperature: 37°C
  Growth strain: NEB Stable
  Copy number: Unknown
Gene/Insert
  Gene/Insert name: GTSE1 (alt name: B99)
  Species: H. sapiens (human)
  Insert size (bp): 2200
  Mutation: Serine 91, 262 ,331, 724 to Alanine
  Entrez Gene: GTSE1 (a.k.a. B99)
  Promoter: CMV
  Tag / fusion protein: HA (N terminal on backbone)
  Cloning method: Unknown
  Sequencing primers: 5′ CMV Forward
Terms and licenses: Academic/Nonprofit Terms; Industry Terms: Not Available to Industry
Depositor comments: Please visit https://doi.org/10.1101/2024.06.26.600797 for bioRxiv preprint.
How to cite: pcDNA3.1-HA-GTSE1-S91, 262 ,331, 724A was a gift from Michele Pagano (Addgene plasmid # 224738 ; http://n2t.net/addgene:224738 ; RRID:Addgene_224738)
