[The description below was written by a language model from this plasmid's Addgene catalogue record and pLannotate feature annotations shown in this document.]
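Description:
pcDNA3.1-HA-GTSE1-S91, 262 ,331, 724A is a mammalian expression plasmid of about 7.6 kb built on the pcDNA3.1 backbone. It carries human GTSE1 (also known as B99) in which serines 91, 262, 331 and 724 have been changed to alanine. The roughly 2.2 kb coding sequence is transcribed from the CMV immediate-early enhancer/promoter and terminated by the bovine growth hormone polyadenylation signal. According to the catalogue entry, the protein carries an N-terminal HA epitope tag supplied by the backbone. The feature table does not annotate the tag separately, but there is room for it between the T7 promoter and the start of the annotated GTSE1 reading frame. T7 and SP6 phage promoters flank the insert, as is typical of this vector family.

In bacteria the plasmid is maintained through a high-copy ColE1/pUC-type origin and selected with ampicillin via the β-lactamase gene. An f1 origin is also present. For mammalian cells, an SV40 early promoter drives a neomycin phosphotransferase gene followed by an SV40 poly(A) signal, which allows G418 selection of stable transfectants. Several small annotations (the truncated CMV and HIV LTR fragments, the ble and lacI fragments, the lac promoter/operator remnants) are short partial matches, most likely backbone remnants or annotation artefacts rather than functional modules.

The serine-to-alanine substitutions remove potential phosphorylation sites. The associated publication concerns stabilization of GTSE1 by cyclin D1-CDK4/6-mediated phosphorylation and its effect on cell proliferation. This suggests the construct is a phosphorylation-deficient mutant for comparison with wild-type HA-GTSE1, with the HA tag allowing detection or immunoprecipitation, although the record itself states only that it is for expressing the mutant protein.
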