Features (pLannotate 1.2.2; 22 found; start..end, strand, type, name):
     28..80      -  misc_feature   bom (fragment): basis of mobility region from pBR322
    235..614     +  enhancer       CMV enhancer: human cytomegalovirus immediate early enhancer
    687..704     -  promoter       CMV promoter (fragment): human cytomegalovirus (CMV) immediate early promoter
    767..818     +  promoter       CMVd2 promoter: truncated human cytomegalovirus (CMV) immediate early promoter that yields moderately reduced expression relative to the full-length promoter
    814..847     +  LTR            5' LTR (truncated) (fragment): truncated 5' long terminal repeat (LTR) from HIV-1
    863..881     +  promoter       T7 promoter: promoter for bacteriophage T7 RNA polymerase
   1000..3159    +  CDS            GTSE1: GTSE1_HUMAN - Experimental evidence at protein level: Swiss-Prot protein existence level 1. May be involved in p53-induced cell cycle arrest in G2/M phase by interfering with microtubule rearrangements that are required to enter mitosis. Overexpression delays G2/M phase progression. From Homo sapiens (Human).
   3190..3208    -  promoter       SP6 promoter: promoter for bacteriophage SP6 RNA polymerase
   3234..3458    +  polyA_signal   bGH poly(A) signal: bovine growth hormone polyadenylation signal
   3462..3483    +  promoter       SV40 promoter (fragment): SV40 enhancer and early promoter
   3504..3932    +  rep_origin     f1 ori (sequence partly withheld): f1 bacteriophage origin of replication; arrow indicates direction of (+) strand synthesis
   3946..4275    +  promoter       SV40 promoter: SV40 enhancer and early promoter
   4342..5133    +  CDS            neo: KKA2_KLEPN - Also known as kan, nptII. Experimental evidence at protein level: Swiss-Prot protein existence level 1. Resistance to kanamycin, neomycin, paromomycin, ribostamycin, butirosin and gentamicin B. From Klebsiella pneumoniae.
   5157..5315    +  CDS            ble (fragment): BLE_KLEPN - Experimental evidence at protein level: Swiss-Prot protein existence level 1. Binding protein with a strong affinity to the bleomycin family of antibiotics. Binds to CL990; an antimitotic-antibiotic compound. From Klebsiella pneumoniae.
   5310..5431    +  polyA_signal   SV40 poly(A) signal: SV40 polyadenylation signal
   5504..5520    -  protein_bind   lac operator: The lac repressor binds to the lac operator to inhibit transcription in E. coli. This inhibition can be relieved by adding lactose or isopropyl-β-D-thiogalactopyranoside (IPTG). lac repressor encoded by lacI
   5528..5558    -  promoter       lac promoter: promoter for the E. coli lac operon
   5573..5594    -  protein_bind   CAP binding site: CAP binding activates transcription in the presence of cAMP. E. coli catabolite activator protein
   5607..5699    -  CDS            lacI (fragment): lac repressor; lacI; The lac repressor binds to the lac operator to inhibit transcription in E. coli. This inhibition can be relieved by adding lactose or isopropyl-β-D-thiogalactopyranoside (IPTG).
   5882..6470    -  rep_origin     ori: high-copy-number ColE1/pMB1/pBR322/pUC origin of replication
   6641..7501    -  CDS            AmpR: β-lactamase; bla; confers resistance to ampicillin, carbenicillin, and related antibiotics
   7502..7606    -  promoter       AmpR promoter: bla
>Addgene plasmid #224738 | pcDNA3.1-HA-GTSE1-S91, 262 ,331, 724A | addgene full sequence | sequence record 448809 | Addgene NGS Result
GACGGATCGGGAGATCTCCCGATCCCCTATGGTGCACTCTCAGTACAATCTGCTCTGATGCCGCATAGTT
AAGCCAGTATCTGCTCCCTGCTTGTGTGTTGGAGGTCGCTGAGTAGTGCGCGAGCAAAATTTAAGCTACA
ACAAGGCAAGGCTTGACCGACAATTGCATGAAGAATCTGCTTAGGGTTAGGCGTTTTGCGCTGCTTCGCG
ATGTACGGGCCAGATATACGCGTTGACATTGATTATTGACTAGTTATTAATAGTAATCAATTACGGGGTC
ATTAGTTCATAGCCCATATATGGAGTTCCGCGTTACATAACTTACGGTAAATGGCCCGCCTGGCTGACCG
CCCAACGACCCCCGCCCATTGACGTCAATAATGACGTATGTTCCCATAGTAACGCCAATAGGGACTTTCC
ATTGACGTCAATGGGTGGAGTATTTACGGTAAACTGCCCACTTGGCAGTACATCAAGTGTATCATATGCC
AAGTACGCCCCCTATTGACGTCAATGACGGTAAATGGCCCGCCTGGCATTATGCCCAGTACATGACCTTA
TGGGACTTTCCTACTTGGCAGTACATCTACGTATTAGTCATCGCTATTACCATGGTGATGCGGTTTTGGC
AGTACATCAATGGGCGTGGATAGCTGTTTGACTCACGGGGATTTCCAAGTCTCCACCCCATTGACGTCAA
TGGGAGTTTGTTTTGGCACCAAAATCAACGGGACTTTCCAAAATGTCGTAACAACTCCGCCCCATTGACG
CAAATGGGCGGTAGGCGTGTACGGTGGGAGGTCTATATAAGCAGAGCTCTCTGGCTAACTAGAGAACCCA
CTGCTTACTGGCTTATCGAAATTAATACGACTCACTATAGGGAGACCCAAGCTTACCATGGCCTACCCCT
ACGACGTGCCCGACTACGCCTCCCTCGGATCCATGGAAGGAGGCGGCGGCCGCGATGAGCCTTCAGCCTG
CCGGGCAGGGGACGTGAACATGGATGACCCTAAGAAGGAAGACATTCTTCTTTTGGCCGATGAAAAATTT
GACTTCGATCTTTCATTGTCTTCTTCGAGTGCAAATGAAGATGATGAAGTCTTCTTCGGACCCTTTGGAC
ATAAAGAAAGATGTATTGCTGCCAGCTTGGAATTAAATAATCCGGTTCCCGAACAGCCTCCGTTGCCCAC
ATCTGAGAGTCCCTTTGCCTGGGACCCTCTGGCCGGGGAGAAGTTCGTGGAGGTGTACAAAGAAGCTCAC
TTACTGGCTTTACACATTGAGAGCAGCAGCCGGAACCAGGCAGCCCAAGCTGCCAAGCCTGAAGACCCTC
GGAGCCAGGGCGTGGAAAGATTCATACAGGAGTCAAAATTAAAAATAAACCTCTTTGAGAAAGAAAAGGA
AATGAAGAAAAGCCCCACGTCTCTTAAAAGGGAGACATACTACCTGTCAGACAGCCCCTTGCTGGGGCCC
CCTGTGGGTGAGCCTCGGCTCTTGGCCTCCTCCCCGGCCCTGCCCAGCTCTGGTGCCCAGGCCCGCCTCA
CCCGGGCGCCGGGGCCTCCGCACTCTGCTCATGCTTTGCCCAGGGAATCATGCACTGCTCATGCTGCAAG
TCAGGCAGCGACTCAGAGGAAGCCCGGGACCAAATTGCTGCTGCCTCGAGCGGCCTCTGTTAGAGGAAGA
AGCATCCCTGGGGCTGCGGAGAAGCCCAAGAAAGAGATTCCAGCTGATCCTTCCAGGACAAAAATCCCAG
CTGAGAAGGAATCCCACCGGGATGTTCTCCCTGACAAACCTGCCCCGGGTGCTGTCAATGTGCCGGCCGC
CGGAAGCCACTTGGGCCAGGGCAAGCGGGCGATCCCTGTTCCAAACAAGTTGGGGCTGAAGAAGACCCTG
TTAAAAGCACCCGGCTCTACCAGCAATCTCGCAAGGAAGTCCTCCTCGGGGCCTGTTTGGAGCGGGGCAT
CCAGTGCGTGCACATCCCCAGCAGTGGGCAAAGCTAAATCAAGTGAATTTGCAAGTATTCCTGCAAATAG
CTCCCGGCCTCTGTCAAACATCAGCAAGTCAGGCAGAATGGGACCCGCCATGCTGCGGCCAGCTCTGCCT
GCAGGCCCTGTGGGGGCATCCTCCTGGCAGGCCAAGCGGGTCGATGTTTCTGAGCTGGCAGCGGAGCAGC
TCACGGCACCCCCCTCAGCATCCCCCACCCAACCCCAGACTCCGGAAGGTGGCGGCCAGTGGCTGAACTC
CAGTTGCGCTTGGTCAGAATCTTCTCAATTGAATAAGACTAGAAGTATCAGACGGCGAGATGACTGTCTA
AATTCCAAGACAAAGGTTATGCCTACTCCTACAAATCAATTTAAAATTCCTAAGTTTTCTATTGGTGACT
CCCCGGACAGCTCAACACCAAAGCTTTCGCGGGCACAGCGGCCGCAGTCGTGCACGTCAGTTGGCAGGGT
CACTGTCCACAGCACCCCGGTTAGACGCTCATCTGGGCCAGCACCACAAAGCCTGCTGAGCGCATGGCGT
GTGTCAGCCTTGCCCACACCCGCCAGCCGGCGCTGCTCTGGCCTTCCACCGATGACCCCCAAAACGATGC
CCAGGGCCGTGGGCTCTCCCCTGTGTGTGCCAGCTCGGAGACGTTCCTCTGAGCCCCGCAAGAACTCTGC
AATGAGAACTGAACCAACAAGGGAGAGCAACAGAAAGACAGATTCCAGGCTGGTGGATGTGTCCCCTGAC
AGGGGTTCTCCTCCTTCCCGTGTGCCTCAGGCACTTAACTTTTCTCCAGAGGAAAGCGATTCTACTTTCT
CCAAAAGTACTGCCACAGAAGTAGCTCGGGAGGAAGCCAAGCCGGGTGGAGATGCAGCCCCTAGTGAGGC
TCTTCTTGTAGATATCAAACTGGAACCACTCGCGGTCACTCCAGATGCTGCAAGCCAGCCCCTCATTGAC
CTTCCTCTCATCGACTTCTGCGATACCCCAGAAGCACACGTGGCTGTAGGATCTGAAAGCAGGCCTCTGA
TCGACCTCATGACAAACACTCCAGACATGAATAAAAATGTGGCCAAACCTTCACCGGTGGTGGGACAGCT
CATAGACCTGAGCTCCCCTCTGATCCAGCTGGACCCTGAGGCTGACAAGGAGAACGTGGATTCCCCACTC
CTCAAGTTCTAAGTCGAGCATGCATCTAGAGGGCCCTATTCTATAGTGTCACCTAAATGCTAGAGCTCGC
TGATCAGCCTCGACTGTGCCTTCTAGTTGCCAGCCATCTGTTGTTTGCCCCTCCCCCGTGCCTTCCTTGA
CCCTGGAAGGTGCCACTCCCACTGTCCTTTCCTAATAAAATGAGGAAATTGCATCGCATTGTCTGAGTAG
GTGTCATTCTATTCTGGGGGGTGGGGTGGGGCAGGACAGCAAGGGGGAGGATTGGGAAGACAATAGCAGG
CATGCTGGGGATGCGGTGGGCTCTATGGCTTCTGAGGCGGAAAGAACCAGCTGGGGCTCTAGGGGGTATC
CCC
[124 nt withheld, positions 3504-3627]
C
[91 nt withheld, positions 3629-3719]
A
[49 nt withheld, positions 3721-3769]
CCTTTGACGTTGGAGTCCACGTTCTTT
[37 nt withheld, positions 3797-3833]
ACCCTATCTCGGTCTATTCTTTTGATTTATAAGGGATTTTGCCGATTTCGGCCTATTGGTTAAAAAATGA
GCTGATTTAACAAAAATTTAACGCGAATTAATTCTGTGGAATGTGTGTCAGTTAGGGTGTGGAAAGTCCC
CAGGCTCCCCAGCAGGCAGAAGTATGCAAAGCATGCATCTCAATTAGTCAGCAACCAGGTGTGGAAAGTC
CCCAGGCTCCCCAGCAGGCAGAAGTATGCAAAGCATGCATCTCAATTAGTCAGCAACCATAGTCCCGCCC
CTAACTCCGCCCATCCCGCCCCTAACTCCGCCCAGTTCCGCCCATTCTCCGCCCCATGGCTGACTAATTT
TTTTTATTTATGCAGAGGCCGAGGCCGCCTCTGCCTCTGAGCTATTCCAGAAGTAGTGAGGAGGCTTTTT
TGGAGGCCTAGGCTTTTGCAAAAAGCTCCCGGGAGCTTGTATATCCATTTTCGGATCTGATCAAGAGACA
GGATGAGGATCGTTTCGCATGATTGAACAAGATGGATTGCACGCAGGTTCTCCGGCCGCTTGGGTGGAGA
GGCTATTCGGCTATGACTGGGCACAACAGACAATCGGCTGCTCTGATGCCGCCGTGTTCCGGCTGTCAGC
GCAGGGGCGCCCGGTTCTTTTTGTCAAGACCGACCTGTCCGGTGCCCTGAATGAACTGCAGGACGAGGCA
GCGCGGCTATCGTGGCTGGCCACGACGGGCGTTCCTTGCGCAGCTGTGCTCGACGTTGTCACTGAAGCGG
GAAGGGACTGGCTGCTATTGGGCGAAGTGCCGGGGCAGGATCTCCTGTCATCTCACCTTGCTCCTGCCGA
GAAAGTATCCATCATGGCTGATGCAATGCGGCGGCTGCATACGCTTGATCCGGCTACCTGCCCATTCGAC
CACCAAGCGAAACATCGCATCGAGCGAGCACGTACTCGGATGGAAGCCGGTCTTGTCGATCAGGATGATC
TGGACGAAGAGCATCAGGGGCTCGCGCCAGCCGAACTGTTCGCCAGGCTCAAGGCGCGCATGCCCGACGG
CGAGGATCTCGTCGTGACCCATGGCGATGCCTGCTTGCCGAATATCATGGTGGAAAATGGCCGCTTTTCT
GGATTCATCGACTGTGGCCGGCTGGGTGTGGCGGACCGCTATCAGGACATAGCGTTGGCTACCCGTGATA
TTGCTGAAGAGCTTGGCGGCGAATGGGCTGACCGCTTCCTCGTGCTTTACGGTATCGCCGCTCCCGATTC
GCAGCGCATCGCCTTCTATCGCCTTCTTGACGAGTTCTTCTGAGCGGGACTCTGGGGTTCGAAATGACCG
ACCAAGCGACGCCCAACCTGCCATCACGAGATTTCGATTCCACCGCCGCCTTCTATGAAAGGTTGGGCTT
CGGAATCGTTTTCCGGGACGCCGGCTGGATGATCCTCCAGCGCGGGGATCTCATGCTGGAGTTCTTCGCC
CACCCCAACTTGTTTATTGCAGCTTATAATGGTTACAAATAAAGCAATAGCATCACAAATTTCACAAATA
AAGCATTTTTTTCACTGCATTCTAGTTGTGGTTTGTCCAAACTCATCAATGTATCTTATCATGTCTGTAT
ACCGTCGACCTCTAGCTAGAGCTTGGCGTAATCATGGTCATAGCTGTTTCCTGTGTGAAATTGTTATCCG
CTCACAATTCCACACAACATACGAGCCGGAAGCATAAAGTGTAAAGCCTGGGGTGCCTAATGAGTGAGCT
AACTCACATTAATTGCGTTGCGCTCACTGCCCGCTTTCCAGTCGGGAAACCTGTCGTGCCAGCTGCATTA
ATGAATCGGCCAACGCGCGGGGAGAGGCGGTTTGCGTATTGGGCGCTCTTCCGCTTCCTCGCTCACTGAC
TCGCTGCGCTCGGTCGTTCGGCTGCGGCGAGCGGTATCAGCTCACTCAAAGGCGGTAATACGGTTATCCA
CAGAATCAGGGGATAACGCAGGAAAGAACATGTGAGCAAAAGGCCAGCAAAAGGCCAGGAACCGTAAAAA
GGCCGCGTTGCTGGCGTTTTTCCATAGGCTCCGCCCCCCTGACGAGCATCACAAAAATCGACGCTCAAGT
CAGAGGTGGCGAAACCCGACAGGACTATAAAGATACCAGGCGTTTCCCCCTGGAAGCTCCCTCGTGCGCT
CTCCTGTTCCGACCCTGCCGCTTACCGGATACCTGTCCGCCTTTCTCCCTTCGGGAAGCGTGGCGCTTTC
TCATAGCTCACGCTGTAGGTATCTCAGTTCGGTGTAGGTCGTTCGCTCCAAGCTGGGCTGTGTGCACGAA
CCCCCCGTTCAGCCCGACCGCTGCGCCTTATCCGGTAACTATCGTCTTGAGTCCAACCCGGTAAGACACG
ACTTATCGCCACTGGCAGCAGCCACTGGTAACAGGATTAGCAGAGCGAGGTATGTAGGCGGTGCTACAGA
GTTCTTGAAGTGGTGGCCTAACTACGGCTACACTAGAAGAACAGTATTTGGTATCTGCGCTCTGCTGAAG
CCAGTTACCTTCGGAAAAAGAGTTGGTAGCTCTTGATCCGGCAAACAAACCACCGCTGGTAGCGGTGGTT
TTTTTGTTTGCAAGCAGCAGATTACGCGCAGAAAAAAAGGATCTCAAGAAGATCCTTTGATCTTTTCTAC
GGGGTCTGACGCTCAGTGGAACGAAAACTCACGTTAAGGGATTTTGGTCATGAGATTATCAAAAAGGATC
TTCACCTAGATCCTTTTAAATTAAAAATGAAGTTTTAAATCAATCTAAAGTATATATGAGTAAACTTGGT
CTGACAGTTACCAATGCTTAATCAGTGAGGCACCTATCTCAGCGATCTGTCTATTTCGTTCATCCATAGT
TGCCTGACTCCCCGTCGTGTAGATAACTACGATACGGGAGGGCTTACCATCTGGCCCCAGTGCTGCAATG
ATACCGCGAGACCCACGCTCACCGGCTCCAGATTTATCAGCAATAAACCAGCCAGCCGGAAGGGCCGAGC
GCAGAAGTGGTCCTGCAACTTTATCCGCCTCCATCCAGTCTATTAATTGTTGCCGGGAAGCTAGAGTAAG
TAGTTCGCCAGTTAATAGTTTGCGCAACGTTGTTGCCATTGCTACAGGCATCGTGGTGTCACGCTCGTCG
TTTGGTATGGCTTCATTCAGCTCCGGTTCCCAACGATCAAGGCGAGTTACATGATCCCCCATGTTGTGCA
AAAAAGCGGTTAGCTCCTTCGGTCCTCCGATCGTTGTCAGAAGTAAGTTGGCCGCAGTGTTATCACTCAT
GGTTATGGCAGCACTGCATAATTCTCTTACTGTCATGCCATCCGTAAGATGCTTTTCTGTGACTGGTGAG
TACTCAACCAAGTCATTCTGAGAATAGTGTATGCGGCGACCGAGTTGCTCTTGCCCGGCGTCAATACGGG
ATAATACCGCGCCACATAGCAGAACTTTAAAAGTGCTCATCATTGGAAAACGTTCTTCGGGGCGAAAACT
CTCAAGGATCTTACCGCTGTTGAGATCCAGTTCGATGTAACCCACTCGTGCACCCAACTGATCTTCAGCA
TCTTTTACTTTCACCAGCGTTTCTGGGTGAGCAAAAACAGGAAGGCAAAATGCCGCAAAAAAGGGAATAA
GGGCGACACGGAAATGTTGAATACTCATACTCTTCCTTTTTCAATATTATTGAAGCATTTATCAGGGTTA
TTGTCTCATGAGCGGATACATATTTGAATGTATTTAGAAAAATAAACAAATAGGGGTTCCGCGCACATTT
CCCCGAAAAGTGCCACCTGACGTC
